>Addgene plasmid #103891 | MPDZ_PDZ_7 | addgene full sequence | sequence record 199741 | Addgene NGS Result
TTGACAATTAATCATCGGCTCGTATAATGTGTGGAATTGTGAGCGGATAACAATTTCACACAGGAAACAG
TATTCATGTCCCCTATACTAGGTTATTGGAAAATTAAGGGCCTTGTGCAACCCACTCGACTTCTTTTGGA
ATATCTTGAAGAAAAATATGAAGAGCATTTGTATGAGCGCGATGAAGGTGATAAATGGCGAAACAAAAAG
TTTGAATTGGGTTTGGAGTTTCCCAATCTTCCTTATTATATTGATGGTGATGTTAAATTAACACAGTCTA
TGGCCATCATACGTTATATAGCTGACAAGCACAACATGTTGGGTGGTTGTCCAAAAGAGCGTGCAGAGAT
TTCAATGCTTGAAGGAGCGGTTTTGGATATTAGATACGGTGTTTCGAGAATTGCATATAGTAAAGACTTT
GAAACTCTCAAAGTTGATTTTCTTAGCAAGCTACCTGAAATGCTGAAAATGTTCGAAGATCGTTTATGTC
ATAAAACATATTTAAATGGTGATCATGTAACCCATCCTGACTTCATGTTGTATGACGCTCTTGATGTTGT
TTTATACATGGACCCAATGTGCCTGGATGCGTTCCCAAAATTAGTTTGTTTTAAAAAACGTATTGAAGCT
ATCCCACAAATTGATAAGTACTTGAAATCCAGCAAGTATATAGCATGGCCTTTGCAGGGCTGGCAAGCCA
CGTTTGGTGGTGGCGACCATCCTCCAAAATCGGATCTGGAAGTTCTGTTCCAGGGGCCCCTGGGATCCGG
TGAAGAAAGCGAACTTCAAAACACAGCATATAGCAATTGGAATCAGCCCAGGCGGGTGGAACTCTGGAGA
GAACCAAGCAAATCCTTAGGCATCAGCATTGTTGGTGGACGAGGGATGGGGAGTCGGCTAAGCAATGGAG
AAGTGATGAGGGGCATTTTCATCAAACATGTTCTGGAAGATAGTCCAGCTGGCAAAAATGGAACCTTGAA
ACCTGGAGATAGAATCGTAGAGGTGGATGGAATGGACCTCAGAGATGCAAGCCATGAACAAGCTGTGGAA
GCCATTCGGAAAGCAGGCAACCCTGTAGTCTTTATGGTACAGAGCATTATAAACAGACCAAGGAAATCCC
CTTTGCCTTCCTTGCTGCACAACCTTTGAGTCGACTCGAGCGGCCGCATCGTGACTGACTGACGATCTGC
CTCGCGCGTTTCGGTGATGACGGTGAAAACCTCTGACACATGCAGCTCCCGGAGACGGTCACAGCTTGTC
TGTAAGCGGATGCCGGGAGCAGACAAGCCCGTCAGGGCGCGTCAGCGGGTGTTGGCGGGTGTCGGGGCGC
AGCCATGACCCAGTCACGTAGCGATAGCGGAGTGTATAATTCTTGAAGACGAAAGGGCCTCGTGATACGC
CTATTTTTATAGGTTAATGTCATGATAATAATGGTTTCTTAGACGTCAGGTGGCACTTTTCGGGGAAATG
TGCGCGGAACCCCTATTTGTTTATTTTTCTAAATACATTCAAATATGTATCCGCTCATGAGACAATAACC
CTGATAAATGCTTCAATAATATTGAAAAAGGAAGAGTATGAGTATTCAACATTTCCGTGTCGCCCTTATT
CCCTTTTTTGCGGCATTTTGCCTTCCTGTTTTTGCTCACCCAGAAACGCTGGTGAAAGTAAAAGATGCTG
AAGATCAGTTGGGTGCACGAGTGGGTTACATCGAACTGGATCTCAACAGCGGTAAGATCCTTGAGAGTTT
TCGCCCCGAAGAACGTTTTCCAATGATGAGCACTTTTAAAGTTCTGCTATGTGGCGCGGTATTATCCCGT
GTTGACGCCGGGCAAGAGCAACTCGGTCGCCGCATACACTATTCTCAGAATGACTTGGTTGAGTACTCAC
CAGTCACAGAAAAGCATCTTACGGATGGCATGACAGTAAGAGAATTATGCAGTGCTGCCATAACCATGAG
TGATAACACTGCGGCCAACTTACTTCTGACAACGATCGGAGGACCGAAGGAGCTAACCGCTTTTTTGCAC
AACATGGGGGATCATGTAACTCGCCTTGATCGTTGGGAACCGGAGCTGAATGAAGCCATACCAAACGACG
AGCGTGACACCACGATGCCTGCAGCAATGGCAACAACGTTGCGCAAACTATTAACTGGCGAACTACTTAC
TCTAGCTTCCCGGCAACAATTAATAGACTGGATGGAGGCGGATAAAGTTGCAGGACCACTTCTGCGCTCG
GCCCTTCCGGCTGGCTGGTTTATTGCTGATAAATCTGGAGCCGGTGAGCGTGGGTCTCGCGGTATCATTG
CAGCACTGGGGCCAGATGGTAAGCCCTCCCGTATCGTAGTTATCTACACGACGGGGAGTCAGGCAACTAT
GGATGAACGAAATAGACAGATCGCTGAGATAGGTGCCTCACTGATTAAGCATTGGTAACTGTCAGACCAA
GTTTACTCATATATACTTTAGATTGATTTAAAACTTCATTTTTAATTTAAAAGGATCTAGGTGAAGATCC
TTTTTGATAATCTCATGACCAAAATCCCTTAACGTGAGTTTTCGTTCCACTGAGCGTCAGACCCCGTAGA
AAAGATCAAAGGATCTTCTTGAGATCCTTTTTTTCTGCGCGTAATCTGCTGCTTGCAAACAAAAAAACCA
CCGCTACCAGCGGTGGTTTGTTTGCCGGATCAAGAGCTACCAACTCTTTTTCCGAAGGTAACTGGCTTCA
GCAGAGCGCAGATACCAAATACTGTCCTTCTAGTGTAGCCGTAGTTAGGCCACCACTTCAAGAACTCTGT
AGCACCGCCTACATACCTCGCTCTGCTAATCCTGTTACCAGTGGCTGCTGCCAGTGGCGATAAGTCGTGT
CTTACCGGGTTGGACTCAAGACGATAGTTACCGGATAAGGCGCAGCGGTCGGGCTGAACGGGGGGTTCGT
GCACACAGCCCAGCTTGGAGCGAACGACCTACACCGAACTGAGATACCTACAGCGTGAGCTATGAGAAAG
CGCCACGCTTCCCGAAGGGAGAAAGGCGGACAGGTATCCGGTAAGCGGCAGGGTCGGAACAGGAGAGCGC
ACGAGGGAGCTTCCAGGGGGAAACGCCTGGTATCTTTATAGTCCTGTCGGGTTTCGCCACCTCTGACTTG
AGCGTCGATTTTTGTGATGCTCGTCAGGGGGGCGGAGCCTATGGAAAAACGCCAGCAACGCGGCCTTTTT
ACGGTTCCTGGCCTTTTGCTGGCCTTTTGCTCACATGTTCTTTCCTGCGTTATCCCCTGATTCTGTGGAT
AACCGTATTACCGCCTTTGAGTGAGCTGATACCGCTCGCCGCAGCCGAACGACCGAGCGCAGCGAGTCAG
TGAGCGAGGAAGCGGAAGAGCGCCTGATGCGGTATTTTCTCCTTACGCATCTGTGCGGTATTTCACACCG
CATAAATTCCGACACCATCGAATGGCGCAAAACCTTTCGCGGTATGGCATGATAGCGCCCGGAAGAGAGT
CAATTCAGGGTGGTGAATGTGAAACCAGTAACGTTATACGATGTCGCAGAGTATGCCGGTGTCTCTTATC
AGACCGTTTCCCGCGTGGTGAACCAGGCCAGCCACGTTTCTGCGAAAACGCGGGAAAAAGTGGAAGCGGC
GATGGCGGAGCTGAATTACATTCCCAACCGCGTGGCACAACAACTGGCGGGCAAACAGTCGTTGCTGATT
GGCGTTGCCACCTCCAGTCTGGCCCTGCACGCGCCGTCGCAAATTGTCGCGGCGATTAAATCTCGCGCCG
ATCAACTGGGTGCCAGCGTGGTGGTGTCGATGGTAGAACGAAGCGGCGTCGAAGCCTGTAAAGCGGCGGT
GCACAATCTTCTCGCGCAACGCGTCAGTGGGCTGATCATTAACTATCCGCTGGATGACCAGGATGCCATT
GCTGTGGAAGCTGCCTGCACTAATGTTCCGGCGTTATTTCTTGATGTCTCTGACCAGACACCCATCAACA
GTATTATTTTCTCCCATGAAGACGGTACGCGACTGGGCGTGGAGCATCTGGTCGCATTGGGTCACCAGCA
AATCGCGCTGTTAGCGGGCCCATTAAGTTCTGTCTCGGCGCGTCTGCGTCTGGCTGGCTGGCATAAATAT
CTCACTCGCAATCAAATTCAGCCGATAGCGGAACGGGAAGGCGACTGGAGTGCCATGTCCGGTTTTCAAC
AAACCATGCAAATGCTGAATGAGGGCATCGTTCCCACTGCGATGCTGGTTGCCAACGATCAGATGGCGCT
GGGCGCAATGCGCGCCATTACCGAGTCCGGGCTGCGCGTTGGTGCGGATATCTCGGTAGTGGGATACGAC
GATACCGAAGACAGCTCATGTTATATCCCGCCGTTAACCACCATCAAACAGGATTTTCGCCTGCTGGGGC
AAACCAGCGTGGACCGCTTGCTGCAACTCTCTCAGGGCCAGGCGGTGAAGGGCAATCAGCTGTTGCCCGT
CTCACTGGTGAAAAGAAAAACCACGCTAGCGCCCAATACGCAAACCGCCTCTCCCCGCGCGTTGGCCGAT
TCATTAATGCAGCTGGCACGACAGGTTTCCCGACTGGAAAGCGGGCAGTGAGCGCAACGCAATTAATGTA
AGTTAGCTCACTCATTAGGCACCCCAGGCTTTACACTTTATGCTTCCGGCTCGTATGTTGTGTGGAATTG
TGAGCGGATAACAATTTCACACAGGAAACAGCTATGACCATGATTACGGATTCACTGGCCGTCGTTTTAC
AACGTCGTGACTGGGAAAACCCTGGCGTTACCCAACTTAATCGCCTTGCAGCACATCCCCCTTTCGCCAG
CTGGCGTAATAGCGAAGAGGCCCGCACCGATCGCCCTTCCCAACAGTTGCGCAGCCTGAATGGCGAATGG
CGCTTTGCCTGGTTTCCGGCACCAGAAGCGGTGCCGGAAAGCTGGCTGGAGTGCGATCTTCCTGAGGCCG
ATACTGTCGTCGTCCCCTCAAACTGGCAGATGCACGGTTACGATGCGCCCATCTACACCAACGTGACCTA
TCCCATTACGGTCAATCCGCCGTTTGTTCCCACGGAGAATCCGACGGGTTGTTACTCGCTCACATTTAAT
GTTGATGAAAGCTGGCTACAGGAAGGCCAGACGCGAATTATTTTTGATGGCGTTGGAATTAGCTTATCGA
CTGCACGGTGCACCAATGCTTCTGGCGTCAGGCAGCCATCGGAAGCTGTGGTATGGCTGTGCAGGTCGTA
AATCACTGCATAATTCGTGTCGCTCAAGGCGCACTCCCGTTCTGGATAATGTTTTTTGCGCCGACATCAT
AACGGTTCTGGCAAATATTCTGAAATGAGCTG
Features (pLannotate 1.2.2; 17 found; start..end, strand, type, name):
      1..29      +  promoter       tac promoter: strong E. coli promoter; hybrid between the trp and lac UV5 promoters
     37..53      +  protein_bind   lac operator: The lac repressor binds to the lac operator to inhibit transcription in E. coli. This inhibition can be relieved by adding lactose or isopropyl-β-D-thiogalactopyranoside (IPTG). lac repressor encoded by lacI
     76..729     +  CDS            GST26_SCHJA: Experimental evidence at protein level: Swiss-Prot protein existence level 1. GST isoenzymes appear to play a central role in the parasite detoxification system. Other functions are also suspected including a role in increasing the solubility of haematin in the parasite gut. From Schistosoma japonicum (Blood fluke).
    763..1146    +  CDS            MPDZ (fragment): MPDZ_HUMAN - Also known as MUPP1. Experimental evidence at protein level: Swiss-Prot protein existence level 1. Member of the NMDAR signaling complex that may play a role in control of AMPAR potentiation and synaptic plasticity in excitatory synapses (PubMed:11150294, PubMed:15312654). Promotes clustering of HT2RC at the cell surface (By similarity). From Homo sapiens (Human).
   1187..1226    +  CDS            rop (fragment): Rop protein, which maintains plasmids at low copy number; rop
   1328..1368    +  misc_feature   bom (fragment): basis of mobility region from pBR322
   1473..1577    +  promoter       AmpR promoter: bla
   1578..2438    +  CDS            AmpR: β-lactamase; bla; confers resistance to ampicillin, carbenicillin, and related antibiotics
   2609..3197    +  rep_origin     ori: high-copy-number ColE1/pMB1/pBR322/pUC origin of replication
   3383..3434    -  misc_feature   bom (fragment): basis of mobility region from pBR322
   3441..3518    +  promoter       lacI promoter: lacI
   3519..4601    +  CDS            lacI: lac repressor; lacI; The lac repressor binds to the lac operator to inhibit transcription in E. coli. This inhibition can be relieved by adding lactose or isopropyl-β-D-thiogalactopyranoside (IPTG).
   4614..4635    +  protein_bind   CAP binding site: CAP binding activates transcription in the presence of cAMP. E. coli catabolite activator protein
   4650..4680    +  promoter       lac promoter: promoter for the E. coli lac operon
   4688..4704    +  protein_bind   lac operator: The lac repressor binds to the lac operator to inhibit transcription in E. coli. This inhibition can be relieved by adding lactose or isopropyl-β-D-thiogalactopyranoside (IPTG). lac repressor encoded by lacI
   4724..4897    +  CDS            lacZα: LacZα fragment of β-galactosidase; lacZ fragment
   5161..5277    -  CDS            yciV (fragment): RNAAM_ECOLI - Also known as trpH From Escherichia coli (strain K12).
