[The description below was written by a language model from this plasmid's Addgene catalogue record and pLannotate feature annotations shown in this document.]
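Description:
MPDZ_PDZ_7 is a bacterial expression plasmid built on the pGEX-6P-1 backbone for producing the seventh PDZ domain of the human multiple PDZ domain protein MPDZ (also known as MUPP1) as a glutathione S-transferase fusion. The sequenced plasmid is about 5.35 kb. It replicates in E. coli from a ColE1/pMB1-type origin and is selected with ampicillin through the β-lactamase gene and its native promoter. Short annotated fragments of rop, the pBR322 bom region, a lac promoter/lacZα segment and a piece of an E. coli chromosomal gene appear to be backbone remnants with no evident role in expression.

The expression cassette begins with the tac promoter, a strong trp/lac hybrid, followed by a lac operator. The plasmid also carries its own lacI gene, so the lac repressor keeps transcription off until it is induced with IPTG. Downstream lies the Schistosoma japonicum GST open reading frame, followed after a short linker by a roughly 380 bp fragment of human MPDZ, placing GST at the N terminus of the PDZ domain. In pGEX-6P vectors this linker normally encodes a PreScission protease site for tag removal, but the feature table does not annotate one, and the restriction sites used for cloning are not recorded.

The GST moiety allows affinity capture on glutathione resin, matching the stated purpose of expressing and purifying the isolated PDZ7 domain. The plasmid comes from a study that mapped binding specificity across the PDZ domain family, and such purified domains are suited to peptide-binding and specificity profiling experiments.
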