Addgene plasmid #103891: MPDZ_PDZ_7
Purpose: Protein expression and purification of Multiple PDZ protein PDZ7 domain
Depositing lab: Sachdev Sidhu. Depositing organization: University of Toronto. Publication: A specificity map for the PDZ domain family. Tonikian R, Zhang Y, Sazinsky SL, Currell B, Yeh JH, Reva B, Held HA, Appleton BA, Evangelista M, Wu Y, Xin X, Chan AC, Seshagiri S, Lasky LA, Sander C, Boone C, Bader GD, Sidhu SS. PLoS Biol. 2008 Sep 30;6(9):e239. doi: 10.1371/journal.pbio.0060239. PubMed 18828675.
Backbone
  Vector backbone: pGEX-6P-1
  Backbone size w/o insert (bp): 4984
  Vector type: Bacterial Expression
Growth in bacteria
  Bacterial resistance: Ampicillin, 100 μg/mL
  Growth temperature: 37°C
  Growth strain: DH5alpha
  Copy number: Unknown
Gene/Insert
  Gene/Insert name: MPDZ (alt name: Multiple PDZ protein PDZ7)
  Species: H. sapiens (human)
  Entrez Gene: MPDZ (a.k.a. HYC2, MUPP1)
  Promoter: tac
  Tag / fusion protein: GST (N terminal on backbone)
  Cloning method: Restriction Enzyme; 5′ cloning site unknown (unknown if destroyed); 3′ cloning site unknown (unknown if destroyed)
  Sequencing primers: 5′ pGEX Fwd
Terms and licenses: Academic/Nonprofit Terms; Industry Terms: Not Available to Industry
How to cite: MPDZ_PDZ_7 was a gift from Sachdev Sidhu (Addgene plasmid # 103891 ; http://n2t.net/addgene:103891 ; RRID:Addgene_103891)
